Addgene plasmid #123801: MTK3b_020
Purpose: Encodes synTF ZF binding domain as a Type 3b part to be used in the MTK system
Depositing lab: Hana El-Samad. Publication: A Toolkit for Rapid Modular Construction of Biological Circuits in Mammalian Cells. Fonseca JP, Bonny AR, Kumar GR, Ng AH, Town J, Wu QC, Aslankoohi E, Chen SY, Dods G, Harrigan P, Osimiri LC, Kistler AL, El-Samad H. ACS Synth Biol. 2019 Nov 15;8(11):2593-2606. doi: 10.1021/acssynbio.9b00322. Epub 2019 Nov 5. PubMed 31686495.
Backbone
  Vector backbone: MTK0_027
  Vector type: Mammalian Expression
Growth in bacteria
  Bacterial resistance: Chloramphenicol, 25 μg/mL
  Growth temperature: 37°C
  Growth strain: DH5alpha
  Copy number: Unknown
Gene/Insert
  Gene/Insert name: SynTF
  Species: Synthetic
  Cloning method: Restriction Enzyme; 5′ cloning site BsmBI (destroyed during cloning); 3′ cloning site BsmBI (destroyed during cloning)
Terms and licenses: Academic/Nonprofit Terms; Industry Terms: Not Available to Industry
Depositor comments: Type 3b parts are used for coding sequences in the MTK. Coding sequence from DOI:https://doi.org/10.1016/j.cell.2018.11.002 Please visit https://www.biorxiv.org/content/10.1101/506188v2 for BioRxiv preprint
How to cite: MTK3b_020 was a gift from Hana El-Samad (Addgene plasmid # 123801 ; http://n2t.net/addgene:123801 ; RRID:Addgene_123801)
