[The description below was written by a language model from this plasmid's Addgene catalogue record and pLannotate feature annotations shown in this document.]
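Description:
MTK3b_020 is a small part-storage plasmid (about 2.2 kb) from the Mammalian Toolkit (MTK), a hierarchical modular cloning system for assembling genetic circuits for mammalian cells. It is built on the MTK0_027 part-entry backbone and is propagated in E. coli using a high-copy ColE1/pUC-type origin. Selection relies on chloramphenicol resistance from a cat gene driven by its native promoter and followed by a lambda t0 terminator. Although catalogued as a mammalian expression vector, the annotated features include no mammalian promoter, polyadenylation signal or mammalian selection marker. The plasmid therefore serves as a donor of a single part rather than as an expression construct in its own right.

The payload is a synthetic sequence, recorded as SynTF, that encodes the zinc-finger DNA-binding domain of a synthetic transcription factor. It is formatted as a Type 3b part, the position the toolkit reserves for coding sequences. The insert was introduced through BsmBI sites that were destroyed during cloning, as is usual when a part is domesticated into an entry vector. The automated annotation detects only a very short fragment resembling the ZFHD1 composite DNA-binding domain within the insert region, so the feature table does not delineate the full coding sequence. The record also does not state the zinc-finger array's target site or its exact boundaries, noting only that the coding sequence was taken from previously published work.

In use, this part would be combined with other MTK parts, such as promoters, additional coding segments like effector domains, and 3' regulatory elements. The resulting transcription units express a designer transcription factor for synthetic gene regulation in mammalian cells.
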