Features (pLannotate 1.2.2; 5 found; start..end, strand, type, name):
    131..719     +  rep_origin     ori: high-copy-number ColE1/pMB1/pBR322/pUC origin of replication
   1287..1303    +  CDS            ZFHD1 (DNA binding domain) (fragment): composite human DNA-binding domain composed of domains from the transcription factors Zif268 and Oct-1 (Pomerantz et al., 1995)
   1381..1415    -  terminator     lambda t0 terminator: minimal transcription terminator from phage lambda (Scholtissek and Grosse, 1987)
   1489..2145    -  CDS            cat: CAT_ECOLX - Experimental evidence at protein level: Swiss-Prot protein existence level 1. This enzyme is an effector of chloramphenicol resistance in bacteria. From Escherichia coli. This protein is used as a marker in many commonly used cloning vectors, such as pACYC184.
   2146..47      -  promoter       cat promoter (across the origin): promoter of the E. coli cat gene encoding chloramphenicol acetyltransferase
>Addgene plasmid #123801 | MTK3b_020 | addgene full sequence | sequence record 249716 | Addgene NGS Result
TAGTGATCTTATTTCATTATGGTGAAAGTTGGAACCTCTTACGTGCCCGATCAATCATGACCAAAATCCC
TTAACGTGAGTTTTCGTTCCACTGAGCGTCAGACCCCGTAGAAAAGATCAAAGGATCTTCTTGAGATCCT
TTTTTTCTGCGCGTAATCTGCTGCTTGCAAACAAAAAAACCACCGCTACCAGCGGTGGTTTGTTTGCCGG
ATCAAGAGCTACCAACTCTTTTTCCGAAGGTAACTGGCTTCAGCAGAGCGCAGATACCAAATACTGTTCT
TCTAGTGTAGCCGTAGTTAGGCCACCACTTCAAGAACTCTGTAGCACCGCCTACATACCTCGCTCTGCTA
ATCCTGTTACCAGTGGCTGCTGCCAGTGGCGATAAGTCGTGTCTTACCGGGTTGGACTCAAGACGATAGT
TACCGGATAAGGCGCAGCGGTCGGGCTGAACGGGGGGTTCGTGCACACAGCCCAGCTTGGAGCGAACGAC
CTACACCGAACTGAGATACCTACAGCGTGAGCTATGAGAAAGCGCCACGCTTCCCGAAGGGAGAAAGGCG
GACAGGTATCCGGTAAGCGGCAGGGTCGGAACAGGAGAGCGCACGAGGGAGCTTCCAGGGGGAAACGCCT
GGTATCTTTATAGTCCTGTCGGGTTTCGCCACCTCTGACTTGAGCGTCGATTTTTGTGATGCTCGTCAGG
GGGGCGGAGCCTATGGAAAAACGCCAGCAACGCGGCCTTTTTACGGTTCCTGGCCTTTTGCTGGCCTTTT
GCTCACATGTTCTTTCCTGCGTTATCCCCTGATTCTGTGGATAACCGTAGTCGGTCTCATTCTTCTAGAC
CAGGCGAACGACCGTTTCAATGCCGGATATGTATGAGGAACTTCTCCGAGGAGGCAAACTTGAGGCGCCA
CACCCGAACACATACAGGAGAAAAGCCATTCCAATGTCGAATTTGTATGCGCAATTTTTCAGATCACTCA
AGCCTCAAGCGACACCTCCGCACACATACTGGTTCACAGAAGCCCTTTCAGTGCAGGATTTGTATGCGCA
ACTTTAGCCAATCAGCGAACCTTTTGCGGCACACTAGAACGCATACAGGTGAGAAGCCTTTCCAGTGTCG
CATCTGTATGCGGAACTTCAGCGACCCCAGTTCATTGAAGAGGCATTTGCGAACTCACACCGGTTCTCAA
AAACCTTTTCAGTGCCGAATTTGTATGCGCAACTTCAGCCAACAAACAAATTTGACGAGACACACGCGCA
CGCACACCGGGGAAAAACCGTTTCAATGTCGAATCTGCATGCGCAATTTTAGCGATGCGACACAACTTGT
TAGGCATCTGCGCACACACTTGCGGGGATCCGGATCCTGAGACCAGACCAATAAAAAACGCCCGGCGGCA
ACCGAGCGTTCTGAACAAATCCAGATGGAGTTCTGAGGTCATTACTGGATCTATCAACAGGAGTCCAAGC
GAGCTCGATATCAAATTACGCCCCGCCCTGCCACTCATCGCAGTACTGTTGTAATTCATTAAGCATTCTG
CCGACATGGAAGCCATCACAAACGGCATGATGAACCTGAATCGCCAGCGGCATCAGCACCTTGTCGCCTT
GCGTATAATATTTGCCCATGGTGAAAACGGGGGCGAAGAAGTTGTCCATATTGGCCACGTTTAAATCAAA
ACTGGTGAAACTCACCCAGGGATTGGCTGAAACGAAAAACATATTCTCAATAAACCCTTTAGGGAAATAG
GCCAGGTTTTCACCGTAACACGCCACATCTTGCGAATATATGTGTAGAAACTGCCGGAAATCGTCGTGGT
ATTCACTCCAGAGCGATGAAAACGTTTCAGTTTGCTCATGGAAAACGGTGTAACAAGGGTGAACACTATC
CCATATCACCAGCTCACCGTCTTTCATTGCCATACGAAATTCCGGATGAGCATTCATCAGGCGGGCAAGA
ATGTGAATAAAGGCCGGATAAAACTTGTGCTTATTTTTCTTTACGGTCTTTAAAAAGGCCGTAATATCCA
GCTGAACGGTCTGGTTATAGGTACATTGAGCAACTGACTGAAATGCCTCAAAATGTTCTTTACGATGCCA
TTGGGATATATCAACGGTGGTATATCCAGTGATTTTTTTCTCCATTTTAGCTTCCTTAGCTCCTGAAAAT
CTCGATAACTCAAAAAATACGCCCGG
